>Addgene plasmid #44032 | pcDNA-HA-hTRAF3 | addgene partial sequence | sequence record 60885 | CMV-F 5'-CGCAAATGGGCGGTAGGCGTG-3'
ACTAGAGAACCCACTGCTTACTGGCTTATCGAAATTAATACGACTCACTATAGGGAGACCCAAGCTGGCT
AGCGTTTAAACTTAAGCTTGGTACCGATATCATGGCCTACCCTTATGATGTGCCAGATTATGCCTCTCCC
GAATTCACCATGGAGTCGAGTAAAAAGATGGACTCTCCTGGCGCGCTGCAGACTAACCCGCCGCTAAAGC
TGCACACTGACCGCAGTGCTGGGACGCCAGTTTTTGTCCCTGAACAAGGAGGTTACAAGGAAAAGTTTGT
GAAGACCGTGGAGGACAAGTACAAGTGTGAGAAGTGCCACCTGGTGCTGTGCAGCCCGAAGCAGACCGAG
TGTGGGCACCGCTTCTGCGAGAGCTGCATGGCGGCCCTGCTGAGCTCTTCAAGTCCAAAATGTACAGCGT
GTCAAGAGAGCATCGTTAAAGATAAGGTGTTTAAGGATAATTGCTGCAAGAGAGAAATTCTGGCTCTTCA
GATCTATTGTCGGAATGAAAGCAGAGGTTGTGCAGAGCAGTTAATGCTGGGACATCTGCTGGTGCATTTA
AAAAATGATTGCCATTTTGAAGAACTTCCATGTGTGCGTCCTGACTGCAAAGAAAAGGTCTTGAGGAAAG
ACCTGCGAGACCACGTGGAGAAGGCGTGTAAATACCGGGAAGCCACATGCAGCCACTGCAAGAGTCAGGT
TCCGATGATCGCGCTGCAGAAACACGAAGACACCGACTGTCCCTGCGTGGTGGTGTCCTGCCCTCACAAG
TGCAGCGTCCAGACTCTCCTGAGGAGCGAGTTGAGTGCACACTTGTCAGAGTGTGTCAATGCCCCCAGCA
CCTGTAGTTTTAAGCGCTATGGCTGCGTTTTTCAGGGGACAA
