>Addgene plasmid #44032 | pcDNA-HA-hTRAF3 | addgene partial sequence | sequence record 61280 | BGH-Rev 5'-TAGAAGGCACAGTCGAGG-3'
GGTGATGATGACCGGTACGCGTAGAATCGAGACCGAGGAGAGGGTTAGGGATAGGCTTACCTTCGAAGGG
CCCTCTAGATTAAGAAGTCCAAAGCTTCTCGAGTCAGGGATCGGGCAGATCCGAAGTATCCACTATGACT
TTAATAAAAATTGTATCATCTTTAATATATGTCCCATTTTCTAGAACAGTTTGGGCCACAAAGACTGGGC
AGCCAGAGGCGATATTCATCTCTCCAGTGGGCTTCTTGAAGCTGCTGCTGTTGGGGTCGGGCTTGAATGC
ATCTCCCAAATGACGTCGAGAGGACCCCTGATCCATCAGCATGAGTGTCACTTTCTGCTTAAACGGCCAA
GGAAGCAGGGCATCATATTCTCCACGCATGATGACAAAAAACAGCGACAAGTGCGTCCCCTTCCCCATCC
CGTCCCCGTTCAGGTAGACCCTGGCACACATCTTATAGCCAAAGTAACCAGTGTAGAAAGGCTGGCTGTA
AAGGGACAGGGTCTTCCCCATGACGGCCTCCTGCTTCCGCCGCTTGTAGTCGCGAATCTTCCAGATGAGC
ACTCCATTGTAGCTGGCGGTCTCCAGGACCTGGAAGCGCAGGTCCATGTCGGCTAGGCGGATGTCGTGCA
CACCCAGCATCTGGTCATGCCGGCTCAGCTGGGACTCCAGCAGGCCTGTGTTCCGAGCCACTTGCCCCGC
GCTCTTGTCCACGCTCTCCAGCTCGGTCACGCGGTTCTGGAGGGACTCCACGCTGCTCTTCATGCTGTCT
GCTTCCTCCCAGTTCTGCCGGAAGGGCCGGATCTCCTTGTCAAGCTCCTTCAGTTTCTCTGCTTGGCTGT
CTATCACTCGCTGTAAATGAAGGATTTTGGATTCATTATTTCGAAGCATTTCCTTTTGTCTCTCAATTTC
AATTTCAAAGCTACATATCTGATTGTGCAA
