[The description below was written by a language model from this plasmid's Addgene catalogue record.]
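Description:
pcDNA-HA-hTRAF3 is a mammalian expression plasmid encoding human TNF receptor-associated factor 3 (TRAF3) with a single N-terminal HA epitope tag. Its backbone, pcDNA-HA, is a laboratory-modified derivative of pcDNA3.1 in which an influenza hemagglutinin tag preceded by a translation initiation codon was inserted, so that open reading frames cloned downstream are expressed as HA fusions. The TRAF3 coding sequence was placed between EcoRI and XhoI sites, both of which remain intact. The plasmid is propagated in E. coli under ampicillin selection, and a neomycin resistance marker allows G418 selection of stably transfected mammalian cells. The record does not explicitly name the promoter or list a feature table, but the pcDNA3.1 origin and the recommended CMV-forward and BGH-reverse sequencing primers are consistent with a CMV promoter driving the insert and a bovine growth hormone polyadenylation signal downstream. Copy number is recorded as unknown.

The depositor notes that the TRAF3 insert carries an S393G substitution relative to the reference human protein sequence. The record does not say whether it affects function, so users should keep it in mind when interpreting results. The associated publication concerns regulation of the NF-κB-inducing kinase (NIK) through TRAF3-induced degradation. This suggests the construct's typical use: transient or stable overexpression of HA-tagged TRAF3 in mammalian cells, with the tag enabling detection by immunoblotting or recovery by immunoprecipitation in studies of TRAF3 interactions and NF-κB signalling.
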