Addgene plasmid #44032: pcDNA-HA-hTRAF3
Depositing lab: Shao-Cong Sun. Depositing organization: Pennsylvania State University, College of Medicine. Publication: Regulation of the NF-kappaB-inducing kinase by tumor necrosis factor receptor-associated factor 3-induced degradation. Liao G, Zhang M, Harhaj EW, Sun SC. J Biol Chem. 2004 Jun 18;279(25):26243-50. Epub 2004 Apr 14. 10.1074/jbc.M403286200 PubMed 15084608.
Backbone
  Vector backbone: pcDNA-HA
  Backbone manufacturer: Shao-Cong Sun
  Vector type: Mammalian Expression
  Selectable markers: Neomycin (select with G418)
Growth in bacteria
  Bacterial resistance: Ampicillin, 100 μg/mL
  Growth temperature: 37°C
  Growth strain: DH5alpha
  Copy number: Unknown
Gene/Insert
  Gene/Insert name: TNF receptor-associated factor 3 (alt name: TRAF3)
  Species: H. sapiens (human)
  Mutation: S393G
  Entrez Gene: TRAF3 (a.k.a. CAP-1, CAP1, CD40bp, CRAF1, IIAE5, LAP1, RNF118)
  Tag / fusion protein: 1xHA (N terminal on backbone)
  Cloning method: Restriction Enzyme; 5′ cloning site EcoRI (not destroyed); 3′ cloning site XhoI (not destroyed)
  Sequencing primers: 5′ CMV-F; 3′ BGH-Rev
Terms and licenses: Academic/Nonprofit Terms; Industry Terms: Not Available to Industry
Depositor comments: pCDNA-HA backbone: Inserted influenza hemagglutinin (HA) epitope tag (YPYDVPDYA) with the translation initiation codon (ATG) into pcDNA3.1 vector (Invitrogen); described in Harhaj, et al. (1999) JBC, 274, 22911–22914. Please note that hTRAF3 insert contains a S393G mutation when compared to GenBank entry NP_663777.1
How to cite: pcDNA-HA-hTRAF3 was a gift from Shao-Cong Sun (Addgene plasmid # 44032 ; http://n2t.net/addgene:44032 ; RRID:Addgene_44032)
